Addgene plasmid #147084: pETM-60-NcQDE2_506-938-T642E_O
Purpose: Bacterial Expression of NcQde-2_506-938-T642E
Depositing lab: Elisa Izaurralde. Depositing organization: Max Planck Institute for Developmental Biology.
Backbone
  Vector backbone: Unknown
  Vector type: Bacterial Expression
Growth in bacteria
  Bacterial resistance: Kanamycin, 50 μg/mL
  Growth temperature: 37°C
  Growth strain: DH5alpha
  Copy number: Low Copy
Gene/Insert
  Gene/Insert name: NcQde-2_506-938-T642E
  Species: Neurospora crassa
  Cloning method: Unknown
Terms and licenses: Academic/Nonprofit Terms; Industry Terms: Not Available to Industry
Depositor comments: Sequence given by UniProt.: Q9P8T1 Plasmids from this collection were made available to the research community and donated after the lab closed. Please note that the sequence provided by the depositing laboratory may be theoretical/predicted or based on Sanger sequencing results. There may be discrepancies between sequencing results obtained by Addgene and the depositor sequence. If an Addgene verified sequence is not available, please contact before placing your order to request that our lab fully sequence the plasmid.
How to cite: pETM-60-NcQDE2_506-938-T642E_O was a gift from Elisa Izaurralde (Addgene plasmid # 147084 ; http://n2t.net/addgene:147084 ; RRID:Addgene_147084)
