[The description below was written by a language model from this plasmid's Addgene catalogue record and pLannotate feature annotations shown in this document.]
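Description:
pETM-60-NcQDE2_506-938-T642E_O is a bacterial expression plasmid of about 8.1 kb for producing a fragment of the Neurospora crassa Argonaute-family protein QDE-2 (residues 506–938) carrying a T642E substitution. The catalogue lists the backbone as unknown, although the name points to pETM-60, and the annotated features match a pET-style layout. It replicates in E. coli from a ColE1/pBR322-type origin accompanied by the bom site and the rop gene. This is consistent with the low copy number recorded. Selection is by kanamycin through an aminoglycoside phosphotransferase gene. An f1 origin is also present, along with remnants of a tetracycline resistance gene that are only fragments and so are unlikely to be functional.

Expression is driven by a T7 promoter with an adjacent lac operator and the phage T7 gene 10 ribosome binding site. A plasmid-borne lacI gene supplies repressor, so transcription depends on T7 RNA polymerase in the host and can be induced with IPTG. The reading frame opens with NusA, a highly soluble E. coli protein used as a solubility-enhancing fusion partner. NusA is followed by a 6xHis tag and a short match to a TEV-cleavage-containing tag, which suggests a protease site for removing the N-terminal fusion. The QDE-2 insert itself is not annotated, but it presumably occupies the roughly 1.3 kb unannotated gap after these elements. Downstream lie a further His-tag match and the T7 terminator. Whether this second His tag is translated in frame with the insert cannot be determined from the table. The purpose of the T642E change is not stated in the record. The depositor sequence may be theoretical rather than experimentally verified.
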