Features (pLannotate 1.2.2; 21 found; start..end, strand, type, name):
     12..467     +  rep_origin     f1 ori (sequence partly withheld): f1 bacteriophage origin of replication; arrow indicates direction of (+) strand synthesis
    494..551     +  promoter       AmpR promoter (fragment): bla
    560..1375    -  CDS            KanR: aminoglycoside phosphotransferase; aph(3')-Ia; confers resistance to kanamycin in bacteria or G418 (Geneticin®) in eukaryotes
   1497..2085    +  rep_origin     ori: high-copy-number ColE1/pMB1/pBR322/pUC origin of replication
   2271..2413    -  misc_feature   bom: basis of mobility region from pBR322
   2515..2706    -  CDS            rop: Rop protein, which maintains plasmids at low copy number; rop
   2723..3103    +  CDS            YPB1_ECOLX: Protein predicted: Swiss-Prot protein existence level 4. From Escherichia coli.
   3175..3466    -  CDS            TcR (fragment): tetracycline efflux protein; tet; confers resistance to tetracycline
   3481..3502    -  protein_bind   CAP binding site: CAP binding activates transcription in the presence of cAMP. E. coli catabolite activator protein
   3515..4597    -  CDS            lacI: lac repressor; lacI; The lac repressor binds to the lac operator to inhibit transcription in E. coli. This inhibition can be relieved by adding lactose or isopropyl-β-D-thiogalactopyranoside (IPTG).
   4598..4675    -  promoter       lacI promoter: lacI
   4683..4962    -  CDS            TcR (fragment): tetracycline efflux protein; tet; confers resistance to tetracycline
   4984..5002    +  promoter       T7 promoter: promoter for bacteriophage T7 RNA polymerase
   5003..5027    +  protein_bind   lac operator: The lac repressor binds to the lac operator to inhibit transcription in E. coli. This inhibition can be relieved by adding lactose or isopropyl-β-D-thiogalactopyranoside (IPTG). lac repressor encoded by lacI
   5042..5064    +  RBS            RBS: efficient ribosome binding site from bacteriophage T7 gene 10 (Olins and Rangwala, 1989)
   5074..6552    +  CDS            NusA: transcription elongation protein (N utilization substance protein A); nusA; highly soluble in E. coli
   6568..6585    +  CDS            7xHis (fragment): 6xHis affinity tag
   6592..6614    +  CDS            capTEV™ (fragment): composite tag for in vivo biotinylation, TEV protease cleavage, and 6xHis tagging
   7942..7959    +  CDS            9xHis (fragment): 9xHis affinity tag
   7969..8018    +  CDS            SET1 (fragment): solubility-enhancement tag derived from T7 phage gene 10B
   8026..8073    +  terminator     T7 terminator: transcription terminator for bacteriophage T7 RNA polymerase
>Addgene plasmid #147084 | pETM-60-NcQDE2_506-938-T642E_O | depositor full sequence | sequence record 289531 | Full Sequence
TGGCGAATGGG
[124 nt withheld, positions 12-135]
C
[91 nt withheld, positions 137-227]
A
[49 nt withheld, positions 229-277]
CCTTTGACGTTGGAGTCCACGTTCTTT
[37 nt withheld, positions 305-341]
ACCCTATCTCGGTCTATTCTTTTGATTTATAAGGGATTTTGCCGATTTCGGCCTATTGGTTAAAAAATGA
GCTGATTTAACAAAAATTTAACGCGAATTTTAACAAAATATTAACGTTTACAATTTCAGGTGGCACTTTT
CGGGGAAATGTGCGCGGAACCCCTATTTGTTTATTTTTCTAAATACATTCAAATATGTATCCGCTCATGA
ATTAATTCTTAGAAAAACTCATCGAGCATCAAATGAAACTGCAATTTATTCATATCAGGATTATCAATAC
CATATTTTTGAAAAAGCCGTTTCTGTAATGAAGGAGAAAACTCACCGAGGCAGTTCCATAGGATGGCAAG
ATCCTGGTATCGGTCTGCGATTCCGACTCGTCCAACATCAATACAACCTATTAATTTCCCCTCGTCAAAA
ATAAGGTTATCAAGTGAGAAATCACCATGAGTGACGACTGAATCCGGTGAGAATGGCAAAAGTTTATGCA
TTTCTTTCCAGACTTGTTCAACAGGCCAGCCATTACGCTCGTCATCAAAATCACTCGCATCAACCAAACC
GTTATTCATTCGTGATTGCGCCTGAGCGAGACGAAATACGCGATCGCTGTTAAAAGGACAATTACAAACA
GGAATCGAATGCAACCGGCGCAGGAACACTGCCAGCGCATCAACAATATTTTCACCTGAATCAGGATATT
CTTCTAATACCTGGAATGCTGTTTTCCCGGGGATCGCAGTGGTGAGTAACCATGCATCATCAGGAGTACG
GATAAAATGCTTGATGGTCGGAAGAGGCATAAATTCCGTCAGCCAGTTTAGTCTGACCATCTCATCTGTA
ACATCATTGGCAACGCTACCTTTGCCATGTTTCAGAAACAACTCTGGCGCATCGGGCTTCCCATACAATC
GATAGATTGTCGCACCTGATTGCCCGACATTATCGCGAGCCCATTTATACCCATATAAATCAGCATCCAT
GTTGGAATTTAATCGCGGCCTAGAGCAAGACGTTTCCCGTTGAATATGGCTCATAACACCCCTTGTATTA
CTGTTTATGTAAGCAGACAGTTTTATTGTTCATGACCAAAATCCCTTAACGTGAGTTTTCGTTCCACTGA
GCGTCAGACCCCGTAGAAAAGATCAAAGGATCTTCTTGAGATCCTTTTTTTCTGCGCGTAATCTGCTGCT
TGCAAACAAAAAAACCACCGCTACCAGCGGTGGTTTGTTTGCCGGATCAAGAGCTACCAACTCTTTTTCC
GAAGGTAACTGGCTTCAGCAGAGCGCAGATACCAAATACTGTCCTTCTAGTGTAGCCGTAGTTAGGCCAC
CACTTCAAGAACTCTGTAGCACCGCCTACATACCTCGCTCTGCTAATCCTGTTACCAGTGGCTGCTGCCA
GTGGCGATAAGTCGTGTCTTACCGGGTTGGACTCAAGACGATAGTTACCGGATAAGGCGCAGCGGTCGGG
CTGAACGGGGGGTTCGTGCACACAGCCCAGCTTGGAGCGAACGACCTACACCGAACTGAGATACCTACAG
CGTGAGCTATGAGAAAGCGCCACGCTTCCCGAAGGGAGAAAGGCGGACAGGTATCCGGTAAGCGGCAGGG
TCGGAACAGGAGAGCGCACGAGGGAGCTTCCAGGGGGAAACGCCTGGTATCTTTATAGTCCTGTCGGGTT
TCGCCACCTCTGACTTGAGCGTCGATTTTTGTGATGCTCGTCAGGGGGGCGGAGCCTATGGAAAAACGCC
AGCAACGCGGCCTTTTTACGGTTCCTGGCCTTTTGCTGGCCTTTTGCTCACATGTTCTTTCCTGCGTTAT
CCCCTGATTCTGTGGATAACCGTATTACCGCCTTTGAGTGAGCTGATACCGCTCGCCGCAGCCGAACGAC
CGAGCGCAGCGAGTCAGTGAGCGAGGAAGCGGAAGAGCGCCTGATGCGGTATTTTCTCCTTACGCATCTG
TGCGGTATTTCACACCGCATATATGGTGCACTCTCAGTACAATCTGCTCTGATGCCGCATAGTTAAGCCA
GTATACACTCCGCTATCGCTACGTGACTGGGTCATGGCTGCGCCCCGACACCCGCCAACACCCGCTGACG
CGCCCTGACGGGCTTGTCTGCTCCCGGCATCCGCTTACAGACAAGCTGTGACCGTCTCCGGGAGCTGCAT
GTGTCAGAGGTTTTCACCGTCATCACCGAAACGCGCGAGGCAGCTGCGGTAAAGCTCATCAGCGTGGTCG
TGAAGCGATTCACAGATGTCTGCCTGTTCATCCGCGTCCAGCTCGTTGAGTTTCTCCAGAAGCGTTAATG
TCTGGCTTCTGATAAAGCGGGCCATGTTAAGGGCGGTTTTTTCCTGTTTGGTCACTGATGCCTCCGTGTA
AGGGGGATTTCTGTTCATGGGGGTAATGATACCGATGAAACGAGAGAGGATGCTCACGATACGGGTTACT
GATGATGAACATGCCCGGTTACTGGAACGTTGTGAGGGTAAACAACTGGCGGTATGGATGCGGCGGGACC
AGAGAAAAATCACTCAGGGTCAATGCCAGCGCTTCGTTAATACAGATGTAGGTGTTCCACAGGGTAGCCA
GCAGCATCCTGCGATGCAGATCCGGAACATAATGGTGCAGGGCGCTGACTTCCGCGTTTCCAGACTTTAC
GAAACACGGAAACCGAAGACCATTCATGTTGTTGCTCAGGTCGCAGACGTTTTGCAGCAGCAGTCGCTTC
ACGTTCGCTCGCGTATCGGTGATTCATTCTGCTAACCAGTAAGGCAACCCCGCCAGCCTAGCCGGGTCCT
CAACGACAGGAGCACGATCATGCGCACCCGTGGGGCCGCCATGCCGGCGATAATGGCCTGCTTCTCGCCG
AAACGTTTGGTGGCGGGACCAGTGACGAAGGCTTGAGCGAGGGCGTGCAAGATTCCGAATACCGCAAGCG
ACAGGCCGATCATCGTCGCGCTCCAGCGAAAGCGGTCCTCGCCGAAAATGACCCAGAGCGCTGCCGGCAC
CTGTCCTACGAGTTGCATGATAAAGAAGACAGTCATAAGTGCGGCGACGATAGTCATGCCCCGCGCCCAC
CGGAAGGAGCTGACTGGGTTGAAGGCTCTCAAGGGCATCGGTCGAGATCCCGGTGCCTAATGAGTGAGCT
AACTTACATTAATTGCGTTGCGCTCACTGCCCGCTTTCCAGTCGGGAAACCTGTCGTGCCAGCTGCATTA
ATGAATCGGCCAACGCGCGGGGAGAGGCGGTTTGCGTATTGGGCGCCAGGGTGGTTTTTCTTTTCACCAG
TGAGACGGGCAACAGCTGATTGCCCTTCACCGCCTGGCCCTGAGAGAGTTGCAGCAAGCGGTCCACGCTG
GTTTGCCCCAGCAGGCGAAAATCCTGTTTGATGGTGGTTAACGGCGGGATATAACATGAGCTGTCTTCGG
TATCGTCGTATCCCACTACCGAGATATCCGCACCAACGCGCAGCCCGGACTCGGTAATGGCGCGCATTGC
GCCCAGCGCCATCTGATCGTTGGCAACCAGCATCGCAGTGGGAACGATGCCCTCATTCAGCATTTGCATG
GTTTGTTGAAAACCGGACATGGCACTCCAGTCGCCTTCCCGTTCCGCTATCGGCTGAATTTGATTGCGAG
TGAGATATTTATGCCAGCCAGCCAGACGCAGACGCGCCGAGACAGAACTTAATGGGCCCGCTAACAGCGC
GATTTGCTGGTGACCCAATGCGACCAGATGCTCCACGCCCAGTCGCGTACCGTCTTCATGGGAGAAAATA
ATACTGTTGATGGGTGTCTGGTCAGAGACATCAAGAAATAACGCCGGAACATTAGTGCAGGCAGCTTCCA
CAGCAATGGCATCCTGGTCATCCAGCGGATAGTTAATGATCAGCCCACTGACGCGTTGCGCGAGAAGATT
GTGCACCGCCGCTTTACAGGCTTCGACGCCGCTTCGTTCTACCATCGACACCACCACGCTGGCACCCAGT
TGATCGGCGCGAGATTTAATCGCCGCGACAATTTGCGACGGCGCGTGCAGGGCCAGACTGGAGGTGGCAA
CGCCAATCAGCAACGACTGTTTGCCCGCCAGTTGTTGTGCCACGCGGTTGGGAATGTAATTCAGCTCCGC
CATCGCCGCTTCCACTTTTTCCCGCGTTTTCGCAGAAACGTGGCTGGCCTGGTTCACCACGCGGGAAACG
GTCTGATAAGAGACACCGGCATACTCTGCGACATCGTATAACGTTACTGGTTTCACATTCACCACCCTGA
ATTGACTCTCTTCCGGGCGCTATCATGCCATACCGCGAAAGGTTTTGCGCCATTCGATGGTGTCCGGGAT
CTCGACGCTCTCCCTTATGCGACTCCTGCATTAGGAAGCAGCCCAGTAGTAGGTTGAGGCCGTTGAGCAC
CGCCGCCGCAAGGAATGGTGCATGCAAGGAGATGGCGCCCAACAGTCCCCCGGCCACGGGGCCTGCCACC
ATACCCACGCCGAAACAAGCGCTCATGAGCCCGAAGTGGCGAGCCCGATCTTCCCCATCGGTGATGTCGG
CGATATAGGCGCCAGCAACCGCACCTGTGGCGCCGGTGATGCCGGCCACGATGCGTCCGGCGTAGAGGAT
CGAGATCTCGATCCCGCGAAATTAATACGACTCACTATAGGGGAATTGTGAGCGGATAACAATTCCCCTC
TAGAAATAATTTTGTTTAACTTTAAGAAGGAGATATACCATGAAAGAAATTTTGGCTGTAGTTGAAGCCG
TATCCAATGAAAAGGCGCTACCTCGCGAGAAGATTTTCGAAGCATTGGAAAGCGCGCTGGCGACAGCAAC
AAAGAAAAAATATGAACAAGAGATCGACGTCCGCGTACAGATCGATCGCAAAAGCGGTGATTTTGACACT
TTCCGTCGCTGGTTAGTTGTTGATGAAGTCACCCAGCCGACCAAGGAAATCACCCTTGAAGCCGCACGTT
ATGAAGATGAAAGCCTGAACCTGGGCGATTACGTTGAAGATCAGATTGAGTCTGTTACCTTTGACCGTAT
CACTACCCAGACGGCAAAACAGGTTATCGTGCAGAAAGTGCGTGAAGCCGAACGTGCGATGGTGGTTGAT
CAGTTCCGTGAACACGAAGGTGAAATCATCACCGGCGTGGTGAAAAAAGTAAACCGCGACAACATCTCTC
TGGATCTGGGCAACAACGCTGAAGCCGTGATCCTGCGCGAAGATATGCTGCCGCGTGAAAACTTCCGCCC
TGGCGACCGCGTTCGTGGCGTGCTCTATTCCGTTCGCCCGGAAGCGCGTGGCGCGCAACTGTTCGTCACT
CGTTCCAAGCCGGAAATGCTGATCGAACTGTTCCGTATTGAAGTGCCAGAAATCGGCGAAGAAGTGATTG
AAATTAAAGCAGCGGCTCGCGATCCGGGTTCTCGTGCGAAAATCGCGGTGAAAACCAACGATAAACGTAT
CGATCCGGTAGGTGCTTGCGTAGGTATGCGTGGCGCGCGTGTTCAGGCGGTGTCTACTGAACTGGGTGGC
GAGCGTATCGATATCGTCCTGTGGGATGATAACCCGGCGCAGTTCGTGATTAACGCAATGGCACCGGCAG
ACGTTGCTTCTATCGTGGTGGATGAAGATAAACACACTATGGACATCGCCGTTGAAGCCGGTAATCTGGC
GCAGGCGATTGGCCGTAACGGTCAGAACGTGCGTCTGGCTTCGCAACTGAGCGGTTGGGAACTCAACGTG
ATGACCGTTGACGACCTGCAAGCTAAGCATCAGGCGGAAGCGCACGCAGCGATCGACACCTTCACCAAAT
ATCTCGACATCGACGAAGACTTCGCGACTGTTCTGGTAGAAGAAGGCTTCTCGACGCTGGAAGAATTGGC
CTATGTGCCGATGAAAGAGCTGTTGGAAATCGAAGGCCTTGATGAGCCGACCGTTGAAGCACTGCGCGAG
CGTGCTAAAAATGCACTGGCCACCATTGCACAGGCCCAGGAAGAAAGCCTCGGTGATAACAAACCGGCTG
ACGATCTGCTGAACCTTGAAGGGGTAGATCGTGATTTGGCATTCAAACTGGCCGCCCGTGGCGTTTGTAC
GCTGGAAGATCTCGCCGAACAGGGCATTGATGATCTGGCTGATATCGAAGGGTTGACCGACGAAAAAGCC
GGAGCACTGATTATGGCTGCCCGTAATATTTGCTGGTTCGGTGACGAAGCGACTAGTGGTTCTGGTCATC
ACCATCACCATCACTCCGCGGGTGAGAATCTTTATTTTCAGGGCGCCATGGCAGTCAAGGTCGCCAGACC
TTGCCGCAAGATTGAGAAGTGGACATACTTGGAACTGAAGGGTTCCAAGGCAAACGAAGGGGTGCCGCAA
GCTATGACCGCTTTTGCCGAATTCTTGAACAGAACGGGCATCCCGATTAACCCCAGGTTCTCGCCGGGCA
TGAGCATGTCAGTTCCAGGGAGCGAAAAAGAGTTCTTTGCCAAAGTGAAGGAACTCATGAGCTCGCACCA
ATTTGTGGTGGTTCTTTTACCCAGAAAGGATGTTGCGATCTACAATATGGTGAAGCGGGCTGCCGATATC
ACATTTGGCGTTCACACAGTCTGTTGTGTAGCCGAAAAGTTCCTTAGCACTAAGGGGCAGCTGGGGTATT
TTGCCAACGTCGGCCTCAAGGTCAACCTCAAGTTTGGCGGCGAAAATCACAATATCAAGACGCCCATTCC
TTTGCTCGCCAAGGGGAAGACGATGGTGGTGGGCTATGATGTCACCCATCCGACCAATCTAGCGGCTGGA
CAATCGCCTGCATCGGCTCCCAGTATTGTCGGCCTGGTCTCAACCATCGACCAACACCTTGGACAATGGC
CTGCAATGGTTTGGAACAACCCGCACGGCCAGGAGTCCATGACGGAACAGTTTACGGACAAGTTCAAGAC
GCGTCTGGAACTATGGCGCAGCAATCCCGCAAACAACCGCAGTCTCCCCGAGAATATCCTGATTTTCCGC
GATGGCGTCTCCGAGGGACAGTTCCAGATGGTCATCAAGGACGAGCTACCCCTGGTTCGCGCCGCCTGCA
AGCTGGTGTATCCAGCTGGCAAGCTACCGCGTATTACGCTGATTGTCTCTGTCAAGCGCCACCAGACTCG
CTTCTTCCCAACGGACCCGAAGCATATTCACTTCAAGTCCAAGAGCCCCAAGGAGGGTACTGTGGTTGAC
CGCGGCGTGACCAACGTCCGCTATTGGGACTTCTTTTTGCAGGCGCACGCGTCGCTCCAGGGCACGGCCC
GCTCGGCTCACTACACAGTTCTGGTGGATGAGATTTTCAGGGCCGACTATGGAAACAAGGCGGCCGACAC
GCTGGAGCAGCTGACGCATGACATGTGTTATCTCTTTGGACGAGCCACCAAGGCTGTCAGTATCTGCCCG
CCTGCGTACTATGCCGACTTGGTGTGCGACCGGGCGCGTATCCATCAGAAGGAGCTCTTTGACGCCCTCG
ATGAAAACGATAGCGTTAAGACCGATGATTTCGCAAGATGGGGTAACTCCGGGGCTGTTCATCCCAACCT
TAGGAACTCCATGTACTATATCTAGGCGGCCGCACTCGAGCACCACCACCACCACCACTGAGATCCGGCT
GCTAACAAAGCCCGAAAGGAAGCTGAGTTGGCTGCTGCCACCGCTGAGCAATAACTAGCATAACCCCTTG
GGGCCTCTAAACGGGTCTTGAGGGGTTTTTTGCTGAAAGGAGGAACTATATCCGGAT
